Addgene plasmid #136357: pET48 AtGUN1_full
Purpose: Bacterial expression of recombinant Arabidopsis thaliana GUN1
Depositing lab: Tatsuru Masuda. Depositing organization: University of Tokyo, Graduate School of Arts and Sciences. Publication: The retrograde signaling protein GUN1 regulates tetrapyrrole biosynthesis. Shimizu T, Kacprzak SM, Mochizuki N, Nagatani A, Watanabe S, Shimada T, Tanaka K, Hayashi Y, Arai M, Leister D, Okamoto H, Terry MJ, Masuda T. Proc Natl Acad Sci U S A. 2019 Dec 3;116(49):24900-24906. doi: 10.1073/pnas.1911251116. Epub 2019 Nov 15. PubMed 31732672.
Backbone
  Vector backbone: pET48(+)
  Backbone manufacturer: Novagen
  Vector type: Bacterial Expression
Growth in bacteria
  Bacterial resistance: Kanamycin, 50 μg/mL
  Growth temperature: 37°C
  Growth strain: DH5alpha
  Growth instructions: Use Rosseta gami2 (DE3) for protein expression.
  Copy number: High Copy
Gene/Insert
  Gene/Insert name: Full-length cDNA of Arabidopsis thaliana GUN1
  Species: A. thaliana (mustard weed)
  Insert size (bp): 2754
  Entrez Gene: GUN1 (a.k.a. AT2G31400, T28P16.11, T28P16_11, genomes uncoupled 1)
  Promoter: T7
  Tag / fusion protein: TRX-His (N terminal on backbone); S-Tag (C terminal on backbone)
  Cloning method: Restriction Enzyme; 5′ cloning site EcoRI (not destroyed); 3′ cloning site SalI (not destroyed)
  Sequencing primers: 5′ T7 forward; 3′ T7 reverse
Terms and licenses: Academic/Nonprofit Terms; Industry Terms: Not Available to Industry
How to cite: pET48 AtGUN1_full was a gift from Tatsuru Masuda (Addgene plasmid # 136357)
