[The description below was written by a language model from this plasmid's Addgene catalogue record and pLannotate feature annotations shown in this document.]
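Description:
pET48 AtGUN1_full is a bacterial expression plasmid built on the Novagen pET48(+) backbone for producing recombinant Arabidopsis thaliana GUN1 (GENOMES UNCOUPLED 1, AT2G31400), a pentatricopeptide-repeat protein involved in chloroplast-to-nucleus retrograde signalling. The full-length cDNA, recorded as 2754 bp, was inserted between EcoRI and SalI sites, both of which are retained. Transcription is driven by a T7 promoter followed by a lac operator and the phage T7 gene 10 ribosome binding site, and it ends at a T7 terminator. A plasmid-borne lacI gene supplies the repressor, so expression is held off until induction with IPTG in a host that supplies T7 RNA polymerase; the record names a DE3 lysogen strain for protein expression.

The open reading frame begins with E. coli thioredoxin (TrxA) as a solubility-enhancing partner, followed by a His tag for metal-affinity purification and an HRV 3C protease site that allows the N-terminal fusion to be removed. GUN1 follows, with an S-Tag downstream on the backbone listed as a C-terminal tag. The plasmid is selected with kanamycin (aph(3')-Ia) and replicates from a pBR322/ColE1-type origin accompanied by bom and rop. The catalogue lists it as high copy, although rop normally moderates copy number. An f1 origin is also present.

Two sequence records are annotated, and they differ: the repository's sequencing result is 8,328 nt and the depositor's sequence is 8,095 nt. The GUN1 match also spans different lengths and lies at a different distance from the 3C site in each. The element order is otherwise identical, and the record does not explain the discrepancy.
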