Features (pLannotate 1.2.2; 22 found; start..end, strand, type, name):
     12..467     +  rep_origin     f1 ori (sequence partly withheld): f1 bacteriophage origin of replication; arrow indicates direction of (+) strand synthesis
    494..551     +  promoter       AmpR promoter (fragment): bla
    560..1375    -  CDS            KanR: aminoglycoside phosphotransferase; aph(3')-Ia; confers resistance to kanamycin in bacteria or G418 (Geneticin®) in eukaryotes
   1497..2085    +  rep_origin     ori: high-copy-number ColE1/pMB1/pBR322/pUC origin of replication
   2271..2413    -  misc_feature   bom: basis of mobility region from pBR322
   2515..2706    -  CDS            rop: Rop protein, which maintains plasmids at low copy number; rop
   2723..3103    +  CDS            YPB1_ECOLX: Protein predicted: Swiss-Prot protein existence level 4. From Escherichia coli.
   3165..3229    -  CDS            TcR (fragment): tetracycline efflux protein; tet; confers resistance to tetracycline
   3244..3265    -  protein_bind   CAP binding site: CAP binding activates transcription in the presence of cAMP. E. coli catabolite activator protein
   3278..4360    -  CDS            lacI: lac repressor; lacI; The lac repressor binds to the lac operator to inhibit transcription in E. coli. This inhibition can be relieved by adding lactose or isopropyl-β-D-thiogalactopyranoside (IPTG).
   4361..4438    -  promoter       lacI promoter: lacI
   4446..4725    -  CDS            TcR (fragment): tetracycline efflux protein; tet; confers resistance to tetracycline
   4751..4769    +  promoter       T7 promoter: promoter for bacteriophage T7 RNA polymerase
   4770..4794    +  protein_bind   lac operator: The lac repressor binds to the lac operator to inhibit transcription in E. coli. This inhibition can be relieved by adding lactose or isopropyl-β-D-thiogalactopyranoside (IPTG). lac repressor encoded by lacI
   4809..4831    +  RBS            RBS: efficient ribosome binding site from bacteriophage T7 gene 10 (Olins and Rangwala, 1989)
   4839..5165    +  CDS            TrxA: E. coli thioredoxin; trxA
   5247..5264    +  CDS            7xHis (fragment): 6xHis affinity tag
   5274..5297    +  CDS            HRV 3C site: recognition and cleavage site for human rhinovirus 3C and PreScission proteases
   5319..7772    +  CDS            PP178_ARATH (fragment): Experimental evidence at transcript level: Swiss-Prot protein existence level 2. From Arabidopsis thaliana (Mouse-ear cress).
   7884..7928    +  CDS            S-Tag: affinity and epitope tag derived from pancreatic ribonuclease A
   7972..8015    +  CDS            SET1 (fragment): solubility-enhancement tag derived from T7 phage gene 10B
   8023..8070    +  terminator     T7 terminator: transcription terminator for bacteriophage T7 RNA polymerase
>Addgene plasmid #136357 | pET48 AtGUN1_full | depositor full sequence | sequence record 263129 | Full Sequence
TGGCGAATGGG
[124 nt withheld, positions 12-135]
C
[91 nt withheld, positions 137-227]
A
[49 nt withheld, positions 229-277]
CCTTTGACGTTGGAGTCCACGTTCTTT
[37 nt withheld, positions 305-341]
ACCCTATCTCGGTCTATTCTTTTGATTTATAAGGGATTTTGCCGATTTCGGCCTATTGGTTAAAAAATGA
GCTGATTTAACAAAAATTTAACGCGAATTTTAACAAAATATTAACGTTTACAATTTCAGGTGGCACTTTT
CGGGGAAATGTGCGCGGAACCCCTATTTGTTTATTTTTCTAAATACATTCAAATATGTATCCGCTCATGA
ATTAATTCTTAGAAAAACTCATCGAGCATCAAATGAAACTGCAATTTATTCATATCAGGATTATCAATAC
CATATTTTTGAAAAAGCCGTTTCTGTAATGAAGGAGAAAACTCACCGAGGCAGTTCCATAGGATGGCAAG
ATCCTGGTATCGGTCTGCGATTCCGACTCGTCCAACATCAATACAACCTATTAATTTCCCCTCGTCAAAA
ATAAGGTTATCAAGTGAGAAATCACCATGAGTGACGACTGAATCCGGTGAGAATGGCAAAAGTTTATGCA
TTTCTTTCCAGACTTGTTCAACAGGCCAGCCATTACGCTCGTCATCAAAATCACTCGCATCAACCAAACC
GTTATTCATTCGTGATTGCGCCTGAGCGAGACGAAATACGCGATCACTGTTAAAAGGACAATTACAAACA
GGAATCGAATGCAACCGGCGCAGGAACACTGCCAGCGCATCAACAATATTTTCACCTGAATCAGGATATT
CTTCTAATACCTGGAATGCTGTTTTGCCGGGGATCGCAGTGGTGAGTAACCATGCATCATCAGGAGTACG
GATAAAATGCTTGATGGTCGGAAGAGGCATAAATTCCGTCAGCCAGTTTAGTCTGACCATCTCATCTGTA
ACATCATTGGCAACGCTACCTTTGCCATGTTTCAGAAACAACTCTGGCGCATCGGGCTTCCCATACAATC
GATAGATTGTCGCACCTGATTGCCCGACATTATCGCGAGCCCATTTATACCCATATAAATCAGCATCCAT
GTTGGAATTTAATCGCGGCCTAGAGCAAGACGTTTCCCGTTGAATATGGCTCATAACACCCCTTGTATTA
CTGTTTATGTAAGCAGACAGTTTTATTGTTCATGACCAAAATCCCTTAACGTGAGTTTTCGTTCCACTGA
GCGTCAGACCCCGTAGAAAAGATCAAAGGATCTTCTTGAGATCCTTTTTTTCTGCGCGTAATCTGCTGCT
TGCAAACAAAAAAACCACCGCTACCAGCGGTGGTTTGTTTGCCGGATCAAGAGCTACCAACTCTTTTTCC
GAAGGTAACTGGCTTCAGCAGAGCGCAGATACCAAATACTGTCCTTCTAGTGTAGCCGTAGTTAGGCCAC
CACTTCAAGAACTCTGTAGCACCGCCTACATACCTCGCTCTGCTAATCCTGTTACCAGTGGCTGCTGCCA
GTGGCGATAAGTCGTGTCTTACCGGGTTGGACTCAAGACGATAGTTACCGGATAAGGCGCAGCGGTCGGG
CTGAACGGGGGGTTCGTGCACACAGCCCAGCTTGGAGCGAACGACCTACACCGAACTGAGATACCTACAG
CGTGAGCTATGAGAAAGCGCCACGCTTCCCGAAGGGAGAAAGGCGGACAGGTATCCGGTAAGCGGCAGGG
TCGGAACAGGAGAGCGCACGAGGGAGCTTCCAGGGGGAAACGCCTGGTATCTTTATAGTCCTGTCGGGTT
TCGCCACCTCTGACTTGAGCGTCGATTTTTGTGATGCTCGTCAGGGGGGCGGAGCCTATGGAAAAACGCC
AGCAACGCGGCCTTTTTACGGTTCCTGGCCTTTTGCTGGCCTTTTGCTCACATGTTCTTTCCTGCGTTAT
CCCCTGATTCTGTGGATAACCGTATTACCGCCTTTGAGTGAGCTGATACCGCTCGCCGCAGCCGAACGAC
CGAGCGCAGCGAGTCAGTGAGCGAGGAAGCGGAAGAGCGCCTGATGCGGTATTTTCTCCTTACGCATCTG
TGCGGTATTTCACACCGCATATATGGTGCACTCTCAGTACAATCTGCTCTGATGCCGCATAGTTAAGCCA
GTATACACTCCGCTATCGCTACGTGACTGGGTCATGGCTGCGCCCCGACACCCGCCAACACCCGCTGACG
CGCCCTGACGGGCTTGTCTGCTCCCGGCATCCGCTTACAGACAAGCTGTGACCGTCTCCGGGAGCTGCAT
GTGTCAGAGGTTTTCACCGTCATCACCGAAACGCGCGAGGCAGCTGCGGTAAAGCTCATCAGCGTGGTCG
TGAAGCGATTCACAGATGTCTGCCTGTTCATCCGCGTCCAGCTCGTTGAGTTTCTCCAGAAGCGTTAATG
TCTGGCTTCTGATAAAGCGGGCCATGTTAAGGGCGGTTTTTTCCTGTTTGGTCACTGATGCCTCCGTGTA
AGGGGGATTTCTGTTCATGGGGGTAATGATACCGATGAAACGAGAGAGGATGCTCACGATACGGGTTACT
GATGATGAACATGCCCGGTTACTGGAACGTTGTGAGGGTAAACAACTGGCGGTATGGATGCGGCGGGACC
AGAGAAAAATCACTCAGGGTCAATGCCAGCGCTTCGTTAATACAGATGTAGGTGTTCCACAGGGTAGCCA
GCAGCATCCTGCGATGCAGATCCGGAACATAATGGTGCAGGGCGCTGACTTCCGCGTTTCCAGACTTTAC
GAAACACGGAAACCGAAGACCATTCATGTTGTTGCTCAGGTCGCAGACGTTTTGCAGCAGCAGTCGCTTC
ACGTTCGCTCGCGTATCGGTGATTCATTCTGCTAACCAGTAAGGCAACCCCGCCAGCCTAGCCGGGTCCT
CAACGACAGGAGCACGATCATGCTAGTCATGCCCCGCGCCCACCGGAAGGAGCTGACTGGGTTGAAGGCT
CTCAAGGGCATCGGTCGAGATCCCGGTGCCTAATGAGTGAGCTAACTTACATTAATTGCGTTGCGCTCAC
TGCCCGCTTTCCAGTCGGGAAACCTGTCGTGCCAGCTGCATTAATGAATCGGCCAACGCGCGGGGAGAGG
CGGTTTGCGTATTGGGCGCCAGGGTGGTTTTTCTTTTCACCAGTGAGACGGGCAACAGCTGATTGCCCTT
CACCGCCTGGCCCTGAGAGAGTTGCAGCAAGCGGTCCACGCTGGTTTGCCCCAGCAGGCGAAAATCCTGT
TTGATGGTGGTTAACGGCGGGATATAACATGAGCTGTCTTCGGTATCGTCGTATCCCACTACCGAGATGT
CCGCACCAACGCGCAGCCCGGACTCGGTAATGGCGCGCATTGCGCCCAGCGCCATCTGATCGTTGGCAAC
CAGCATCGCAGTGGGAACGATGCCCTCATTCAGCATTTGCATGGTTTGTTGAAAACCGGACATGGCACTC
CAGTCGCCTTCCCGTTCCGCTATCGGCTGAATTTGATTGCGAGTGAGATATTTATGCCAGCCAGCCAGAC
GCAGACGCGCCGAGACAGAACTTAATGGGCCCGCTAACAGCGCGATTTGCTGGTGACCCAATGCGACCAG
ATGCTCCACGCCCAGTCGCGTACCGTCTTCATGGGAGAAAATAATACTGTTGATGGGTGTCTGGTCAGAG
ACATCAAGAAATAACGCCGGAACATTAGTGCAGGCAGCTTCCACAGCAATGGCATCCTGGTCATCCAGCG
GATAGTTAATGATCAGCCCACTGACGCGTTGCGCGAGAAGATTGTGCACCGCCGCTTTACAGGCTTCGAC
GCCGCTTCGTTCTACCATCGACACCACCACGCTGGCACCCAGTTGATCGGCGCGAGATTTAATCGCCGCG
ACAATTTGCGACGGCGCGTGCAGGGCCAGACTGGAGGTGGCAACGCCAATCAGCAACGACTGTTTGCCCG
CCAGTTGTTGTGCCACGCGGTTGGGAATGTAATTCAGCTCCGCCATCGCCGCTTCCACTTTTTCCCGCGT
TTTCGCAGAAACGTGGCTGGCCTGGTTCACCACGCGGGAAACGGTCTGATAAGAGACACCGGCATACTCT
GCGACATCGTATAACGTTACTGGTTTCACATTCACCACCCTGAATTGACTCTCTTCCGGGCGCTATCATG
CCATACCGCGAAAGGTTTTGCGCCATTCGATGGTGTCCGGGATCTCGACGCTCTCCCTTATGCGACTCCT
GCATTAGGAAGCAGCCCAGTAGTAGGTTGAGGCCGTTGAGCACCGCCGCCGCAAGGAATGGTGCATGCAA
GGAGATGGCGCCCAACAGTCCCCCGGCCACGGGGCCTGCCACCATACCCACGCCGAAACAAGCGCTCATG
AGCCCGAAGTGGCGAGCCCGATCTTCCCCATCGGTGATGTCGGCGATATAGGCGCCAGCAACCGCACCTG
TGGCGCCGGTGATGCCGGCCACGATGCGTCCGGCGTAGAGGATCGAGATCGATCTCGATCCCGCGAAATT
AATACGACTCACTATAGGGGAATTGTGAGCGGATAACAATTCCCCTCTAGAAATAATTTTGTTTAACTTT
AAGAAGGAGATATACATATGAGCGATAAAATTATTCACCTGACTGACGACAGTTTTGACACGGATGTACT
CAAAGCGGACGGGGCGATCCTCGTCGATTTCTGGGCAGAGTGGTGCGGTCCGTGCAAAATGATCGCCCCG
ATTCTGGATGAAATCGCTGACGAATATCAGGGCAAACTGACCGTTGCAAAACTGAACATCGATCAAAACC
CTGGCACTGCGCCGAAATATGGCATCCGTGGTATCCCGACTCTGCTGCTGTTCAAAAACGGTGAAGTGGC
GGCAACCAAAGTGGGTGCACTGTCTAAAGGTCAGTTGAAAGAGTTCCTCGACGCTAACCTGGCCGGTTCT
GGTTCTGGCCATACTAGTGGTGGTGGCGGTTCTAATAACAATCCTCCTACTCCTACTCCATCTAGTGGTT
CTGGTCATCACCATCACCATCACTCCGCGGCTCTTGAAGTCCTCTTTCAGGGACCCGGGTACCAGGATCC
GAATTCGGCGTCAACGCCGCCTCACTGGGTCACCACCACCAACAACCACCGTCCATGGCTTCCTCAGCGT
CCTCGTCCCGGTCGCTCCGTTACCTCAGCTCCTCCCTCTTCTTCAGCCTCTGTTTCTTCAGCTCATCTTT
CACAGACTACTCCAAATTTCTCTCCTTTGCAAACCCCCAAATCAGATTTCTCCGGTCGTCAATCTACCCG
ATTCGTCTCCCCCGCCACCAATAACCACCGTCAGACCAGGCAAAACCCAAACTACAACCACCGTCCGTAT
GGTGCCTCTTCTTCTCCTCGTGGCTCAGCTCCTCCGCCTTCATCTGTAGCTACTGTAGCTCCAGCTCAAC
TATCACAACCTCCTAACTTTTCGCCTCTCCAAACCCCAAAATCCGATCTTTCATCGGATTTTTCAGGTAG
ACGATCGACTAGATTCGTCTCCAAGATGCATTTCGGGCGGCAGAAGACGACAATGGCTACGAGACATAGC
TCTGCTGCTGAAGATGCACTTCAAAACGCTATTGATTTCTCTGGAGACGATGAGATGTTTCATAGTCTAA
TGTTGAGCTTTGAGTCAAAGCTGTGTGGCTCTGACGACTGTACCTATATAATCCGTGAGTTAGGGAATCG
TAATGAGTGCGATAAAGCTGTTGGCTTTTATGAGTTTGCGGTTAAACGAGAGAGGAGAAAGAACGAGCAG
GGGAAGTTAGCTAGTGCTATGATAAGTACTCTTGGTAGATATGGTAAAGTAACTATTGCTAAGAGGATTT
TCGAAACTGCTTTTGCTGGTGGATATGGAAACACGGTTTACGCCTTCTCGGCTTTGATCAGCGCTTATGG
GAGAAGTGGGCTACATGAGGAAGCCATTAGTGTCTTCAACTCCATGAAAGAGTATGGCTTGAGGCCGAAT
TTGGTTACCTACAATGCTGTGATTGACGCTTGCGGTAAAGGCGGGATGGAGTTTAAGCAAGTAGCCAAGT
TTTTCGATGAGATGCAGAGGAACGGTGTGCAGCCAGATAGAATAACTTTCAACTCGTTGCTTGCTGTTTG
CAGTAGAGGAGGGTTGTGGGAAGCAGCAAGGAATCTGTTTGATGAGATGACGAATAGAAGGATTGAGCAA
GATGTTTTTTCTTATAATACGCTTTTGGATGCAATTTGCAAAGGTGGGCAGATGGACCTTGCTTTCGAAA
TCCTTGCTCAGATGCCAGTTAAGAGAATCATGCCTAATGTTGTAAGTTATAGCACCGTTATTGATGGGTT
TGCAAAAGCCGGAAGATTTGATGAAGCTCTTAACTTGTTTGGTGAAATGAGATATCTTGGTATTGCATTA
GATAGAGTTTCTTACAATACATTGCTTTCAATCTACACTAAAGTTGGTAGATCTGAAGAAGCTTTGGATA
TTCTGAGAGAAATGGCATCTGTTGGGATTAAAAAGGATGTTGTGACTTATAATGCTCTTCTTGGAGGATA
TGGGAAACAAGGGAAATATGATGAAGTGAAGAAAGTTTTCACTGAGATGAAGCGAGAGCATGTGTTGCCT
AACTTACTGACTTATTCAACTTTGATCGATGGGTACTCGAAGGGGGGTTTGTATAAAGAGGCAATGGAGA
TATTTAGGGAGTTTAAGAGCGCCGGATTAAGAGCTGATGTTGTTTTGTACAGTGCATTGATTGATGCATT
GTGCAAGAATGGGTTGGTGGGTTCTGCTGTTTCTTTGATCGATGAGATGACAAAGGAAGGAATTAGTCCT
AATGTTGTAACTTATAATTCCATAATCGATGCCTTTGGTCGTTCTGCAACTATGGACAGATCAGCCGATT
ATAGCAATGGTGGATCTTTGCCTTTCTCTTCTTCTGCTCTGAGTGCATTGACTGAAACAGAGGGTAATCG
GGTAATACAGTTATTTGGGCAGTTAACAACTGAGAGTAACAACCGAACGACGAAAGATTGTGAGGAGGGT
ATGCAGGAGCTCTCCTGTATATTGGAAGTTTTCCGCAAAATGCATCAGCTGGAAATTAAACCAAATGTTG
TAACCTTTTCAGCGATTCTGAATGCTTGCAGTCGGTGTAACTCATTTGAAGATGCATCAATGCTACTAGA
GGAGCTCAGGCTGTTTGATAATAAGGTATATGGTGTTGTTCATGGACTTCTCATGGGCCAGAGAGAGAAT
GTATGGCTCCAAGCTCAGAGCTTATTTGACAAAGTAAATGAAATGGATGGTTCGACTGCTTCTGCCTTCT
ACAATGCCCTAACTGACATGCTTTGGCACTTTGGCCAGAAACGAGGTGCAGAACTGGTGGCACTTGAGGG
AAGATCTAGGCAAGTTTGGGAAAACGTGTGGTCTGATTCTTGCTTGGACTTACACCTCATGTCTTCTGGA
GCTGCACGTGCAATGGTCCATGCGTGGCTACTAAACATACGCTCCATTGTCTATGAAGGTCATGAGTTAC
CTAAAGTCTTGAGGTTGAAGTTTTTGGTCATACACTATGATTATAGTGTCTCTGTAGATACTTTGCTTAT
GTGAGTCGACAAGCTTGCGGCCGCAGAGCTCGCTCTGGTGCCACGCGGTAGTAAAGAAACCGCTGCTGCT
AAATTCGAACGCCAGCACATGGACAGCTCTACTTCTGCTGCTCTCGAGGCTTAATTAACCTAGGCTGCTA
AACAAAGCCCGAAAGGAAGCTGAGTTGGCTGCTGCCACCGCTGAGCAATAACTAGCATAACCCCTTGGGG
CCTCTAAACGGGTCTTGAGGGGTTTTTTGCTGAAAGGAGGAACTATATCCGGAT
