Features (pLannotate 1.2.2; 22 found; start..end, strand, type, name):
    136..153     +  CDS            7xHis (fragment): 6xHis affinity tag
    163..186     +  CDS            HRV 3C site: recognition and cleavage site for human rhinovirus 3C and PreScission proteases
    347..2959    +  CDS            PP178_ARATH (fragment): Experimental evidence at transcript level: Swiss-Prot protein existence level 2. From Arabidopsis thaliana (Mouse-ear cress).
   3010..3054    +  CDS            S-Tag: affinity and epitope tag derived from pancreatic ribonuclease A
   3098..3141    +  CDS            SET1 (fragment): solubility-enhancement tag derived from T7 phage gene 10B
   3149..3196    +  terminator     T7 terminator: transcription terminator for bacteriophage T7 RNA polymerase
   3233..3661    +  rep_origin     f1 ori (sequence partly withheld): f1 bacteriophage origin of replication; arrow indicates direction of (+) strand synthesis
   3714..3771    +  promoter       AmpR promoter (fragment): bla
   3780..4595    -  CDS            KanR: aminoglycoside phosphotransferase; aph(3')-Ia; confers resistance to kanamycin in bacteria or G418 (Geneticin®) in eukaryotes
   4717..5305    +  rep_origin     ori: high-copy-number ColE1/pMB1/pBR322/pUC origin of replication
   5491..5630    -  misc_feature   bom: basis of mobility region from pBR322
   5732..5923    -  CDS            rop: Rop protein, which maintains plasmids at low copy number; rop
   5940..6320    +  CDS            YPB1_ECOLX: Protein predicted: Swiss-Prot protein existence level 4. From Escherichia coli.
   6382..6446    -  CDS            TcR (fragment): tetracycline efflux protein; tet; confers resistance to tetracycline
   6461..6482    -  protein_bind   CAP binding site: CAP binding activates transcription in the presence of cAMP. E. coli catabolite activator protein
   6495..7577    -  CDS            lacI: lac repressor; lacI; The lac repressor binds to the lac operator to inhibit transcription in E. coli. This inhibition can be relieved by adding lactose or isopropyl-β-D-thiogalactopyranoside (IPTG).
   7578..7655    -  promoter       lacI promoter: lacI
   7663..7942    -  CDS            TcR (fragment): tetracycline efflux protein; tet; confers resistance to tetracycline
   7968..7986    +  promoter       T7 promoter: promoter for bacteriophage T7 RNA polymerase
   7987..8011    +  protein_bind   lac operator: The lac repressor binds to the lac operator to inhibit transcription in E. coli. This inhibition can be relieved by adding lactose or isopropyl-β-D-thiogalactopyranoside (IPTG). lac repressor encoded by lacI
   8026..8048    +  RBS            RBS: efficient ribosome binding site from bacteriophage T7 gene 10 (Olins and Rangwala, 1989)
   8056..54      +  CDS            TrxA (across the origin): E. coli thioredoxin; trxA
>Addgene plasmid #136357 | pET48 AtGUN1_full | addgene full sequence | sequence record 271365 | Addgene NGS Result
GTGGGTGCACTGTCTAAAGGTCAGTTGAAAGAGTTCCTCGACGCTAACCTGGCCGGTTCTGGTTCTGGCC
ATACTAGTGGTGGTGGCGGTTCTAATAACAATCCTCCTACTCCTACTCCATCTAGTGGTTCTGGTCATCA
CCATCACCATCACTCCGCGGCTCTTGAAGTCCTCTTTCAGGGACCCGGGTACCAGGATCCGAATTCGGCG
TCAACGCCGCCTCACTGGGTCACCACCACCAACAACCACCGTCCATGGCTTCCTCAGCGTCCTCGTCCCG
GTCGCTCCGTTACCTCAGCTCCTCCCTCTTCTTCAGCCTCTGTTTCTTCAGCTCATCTTTCACATGACTA
CTCCAAATTTCTCTCCTTTGCAAACCCCCAAATCAGATTTCTCCGGTCGTCAATCTACCCGATTCGTCTC
CCCCGCCACCAATAACCACCGTCAGACCAGGCAAAACCCAAACTACAACCACCGTCCGTATGGTGCCTCT
TCTTCTCCTCGTGGCTCAGCTCCTCCGCCTTCATCTGTAGCTACTGTAGCTCCAGCTCAACTATCACAAC
CTCCTAACTTTTCGCCTCTCCAAACCCCAAAATCCGATCTTTCATCGGATTTTTCAGGTAGACGATCGAC
TAGATTCGTCTCCAAGATGCATTTCGGGCGGCAGAAGACGACAATGGCTACGAGACATAGCTCTGCTGCT
GAAGATGCACTTCAAAACGCTATTGATTTCTCTGGAGACGATGAGATGTTTCATAGTCTAATGTTGAGCT
TTGAGTCAAAGCTGTGTGGCTCTGACGACTGTACCTATATAATCCGTGAGTTAGGGAATCGTAATGAGTG
CGATAAAGCTGTTGGCTTTTATGAGTTTGCGGTTAAACGAGAGAGGAGAAAGAACGAGCAGGGGAAGTTA
GCTAGTGCTATGATAAGTACTCTTGGTAGATATGGTAAAGTAACTATTGCTAAGAGGATTTTCGAAACTG
CTTTTGCTGGTGGATATGGAAACACGGTTTACGCCTTCTCGGCTTTGATCAGCGCTTATGGGAGAAGTGG
GCTACATGAGGAAGCCATTAGTGTCTTCAACTCCATGAAAGAGTATGGCTTGAGGCCGAATTTGGTTACC
TACAATGCTGTGATTGACGCTTGCGGTAAAGGCGGGATGGAGTTTAAGCAAGTAGCCAAGTTTTTCGATG
AGATGCAGAGGAACGGTGTGCAGCCAGATAGAATAACTTTCAACTCGTTGCTTGCTGTTTGCAGTAGAGG
AGGGTTGTGGGAAGCAGCAAGGAATCTGTTTGATGAGATGACGAATAGAAGGATTGAGCAAGATGTTTTT
TCTTATAATACGCTTTTGGATGCAATTTGCAAAGGTGGGCAGATGGACCTTGCTTTCGAAATCCTTGCTC
AGATGCCAGTTAAGAGAATCATGCCTAATGTTGTAAGTTATAGCACCGTTATTGATGGGTTTGCAAAAGC
CGGAAGATTTGATGAAGCTCTTAACTTGTTTGGTGAAATGAGATATCTTGGTATTGCATTAGATAGAGTT
TCTTACAATACATTGCTTTCAATCTACACTAAAGTTGGTAGATCTGAAGAAGCTTTGGATATTCTGAGAG
AAATGGCATCTGTTGGGATTAAAAAGGATGTTGTGACTTATAATGCTCTTCTTGGAGGATATGGGAAACA
AGGGAAATATGATGAAGTGAAGAAAGTTTTCACTGAGATGAAGCGAGAGCATGTGTTGCCTAACTTACTG
ACTTATTCAACTTTGATCGATGGGTACTCGAAGGGGGGTTTGTATAAAGAGGCAATGGAGATATTTAGGG
AGTTTAAGAGCGCCGGATTAAGAGCTGATGTTGTTTTGTACAGTGCATTGATTGATGCATTGTGCAAGAA
TGGGTTGGTGGGTTCTGCTGTTTCTTTGATCGATGAGATGACAAAGGAAGGAATTAGTCCTAATGTTGTA
ACTTATAATTCCATAATCGATGCCTTTGGTCGTTCTGCAACTATGGACAGATCAGCCGATTATAGCAATG
GTGGATCTTTGCCTTTCTCTTCTTCTGCTCTGAGTGCATTGACTGAAACAGAGGGTAATCGGGTAATACA
GTTATTTGGGCAGTTAACAACTGAGAGTAACAACCGAACGACGAAAGATTGTGAGGAGGGTATGCAGGAG
CTCTCCTGTATATTGGAAGTTTTCCGCAAAATGCATCAGCTGGAAATTAAACCAAATGTTGTAACCTTTT
CAGCGATTCTGAATGCTTGCAGTCGGTGTAACTCATTTGAAGATGCATCAATGCTACTAGAGGAGCTCAG
GCTGTTTGATAATAAGGTATATGGTGTTGTTCATGGACTTCTCATGGGCCAGAGAGAGAATGTATGGCTC
CAAGCTCAGAGCTTATTTGACAAAGTAAATGAAATGGATGGTTCGACTGCTTCTGCCTTCTACAATGCCC
TAACTGACATGCTTTGGCACTTTGGCCAGAAACGAGGTGCAGAACTGGTGGCACTTGAGGGAAGATCTAG
GCAAGTTTGGGAAAACGTGTGGTCTGATTCTTGCTTGGACTTACACCTCATGTCTTCTGGAGCTGCACGT
GCAATGGTCCATGCGTGGCTACTAAACATACGCTCCATTGTCTATGAAGGTCATGAGTTACCTAAAGTCT
TGAGTATATTGACTGGCTGGGGGAAACACAGCAAAGTGGTTGGAGACGGAGCACTAAGACGAGCGGTTGA
AGTTCTTTTGAGGGGAATGGATGCACCATTCCACCTGTCAAAATGCAACATGGGACGGTTCACATCAAGC
GGTTCGGTGGTAGCAACTTGGCTGCGTGAATCAGCCACACTGAAACTCTTAATCCTCCATGACCACATAA
CAACCGCCACAGCTACTACTACAACAATGAAATCAACAGACCAACAACAACGGAAACAGACGTCGTTTGC
TTTACAGCCTCTTCTTTTGTAGTCGACAAGCTTGCGGCCGCAGAGCTCGCTCTGGTGCCACGCGGTAGTA
AAGAAACCGCTGCTGCTAAATTCGAACGCCAGCACATGGACAGCTCTACTTCTGCTGCTCTCGAGGCTTA
ATTAACCTAGGCTGCTAAACAAAGCCCGAAAGGAAGCTGAGTTGGCTGCTGCCACCGCTGAGCAATAACT
AGCATAACCCCTTGGGGCCTCTAAACGGGTCTTGAGGGGTTTTTTGCTGAAAGGAGGAACTATATCCGGA
TTGGCGAATGGG
[124 nt withheld, positions 3233-3356]
C
[91 nt withheld, positions 3358-3448]
A
[49 nt withheld, positions 3450-3498]
CCTTTGACGTTGGAGTCCACGTTCTTT
[37 nt withheld, positions 3526-3562]
ACCCTATCTCGGTCTATTCTTTTGATTTATAAGGGATTTTGCCGATTTCGGCCTATTGGTTAAAAAATGA
GCTGATTTAACAAAAATTTAACGCGAATTTTAACAAAATATTAACGCTTACAATTTAGGTGGCACTTTTC
GGGGAAATGTGCGCGGAACCCCTATTTGTTTATTTTTCTAAATACATTCAAATATGTATCCGCTCATGAA
TTAATTCTTAGAAAAACTCATCGAGCATCAAATGAAACTGCAATTTATTCATATCAGGATTATCAATACC
ATATTTTTGAAAAAGCCGTTTCTGTAATGAAGGAGAAAACTCACCGAGGCAGTTCCATAGGATGGCAAGA
TCCTGGTATCGGTCTGCGATTCCGACTCGTCCAACATCAATACAACCTATTAATTTCCCCTCGTCAAAAA
TAAGGTTATCAAGTGAGAAATCACCATGAGTGACGACTGAATCCGGTGAGAATGGCAAAAGTTTATGCAT
TTCTTTCCAGACTTGTTCAACAGGCCAGCCATTACGCTCGTCATCAAAATCACTCGCATCAACCAAACCG
TTATTCATTCGTGATTGCGCCTGAGCGAGACGAAATACGCGATCACTGTTAAAAGGACAATTACAAACAG
GAATCGAATGCAACCGGCGCAGGAACACTGCCAGCGCATCAACAATATTTTCACCTGAATCAGGATATTC
TTCTAATACCTGGAATGCTGTTTTGCCGGGGATCGCAGTGGTGAGTAACCATGCATCATCAGGAGTACGG
ATAAAATGCTTGATGGTCGGAAGAGGCATAAATTCCGTCAGCCAGTTTAGTCTGACCATCTCATCTGTAA
CATCATTGGCAACGCTACCTTTGCCATGTTTCAGAAACAACTCTGGCGCATCGGGCTTCCCATACAATCG
ATAGATTGTCGCACCTGATTGCCCGACATTATCGCGAGCCCATTTATACCCATATAAATCAGCATCCATG
TTGGAATTTAATCGCGGCCTAGAGCAAGACGTTTCCCGTTGAATATGGCTCATAACACCCCTTGTATTAC
TGTTTATGTAAGCAGACAGTTTTATTGTTCATGACCAAAATCCCTTAACGTGAGTTTTCGTTCCACTGAG
CGTCAGACCCCGTAGAAAAGATCAAAGGATCTTCTTGAGATCCTTTTTTTCTGCGCGTAATCTGCTGCTT
GCAAACAAAAAAACCACCGCTACCAGCGGTGGTTTGTTTGCCGGATCAAGAGCTACCAACTCTTTTTCCG
AAGGTAACTGGCTTCAGCAGAGCGCAGATACCAAATACTGTCCTTCTAGTGTAGCCGTAGTTAGGCCACC
ACTTCAAGAACTCTGTAGCACCGCCTACATACCTCGCTCTGCTAATCCTGTTACCAGTGGCTGCTGCCAG
TGGCGATAAGTCGTGTCTTACCGGGTTGGACTCAAGACGATAGTTACCGGATAAGGCGCAGCGGTCGGGC
TGAACGGGGGGTTCGTGCACACAGCCCAGCTTGGAGCGAACGACCTACACCGAACTGAGATACCTACAGC
GTGAGCTATGAGAAAGCGCCACGCTTCCCGAAGGGAGAAAGGCGGACAGGTATCCGGTAAGCGGCAGGGT
CGGAACAGGAGAGCGCACGAGGGAGCTTCCAGGGGGAAACGCCTGGTATCTTTATAGTCCTGTCGGGTTT
CGCCACCTCTGACTTGAGCGTCGATTTTTGTGATGCTCGTCAGGGGGGCGGAGCCTATGGAAAAACGCCA
GCAACGCGGCCTTTTTACGGTTCCTGGCCTTTTGCTGGCCTTTTGCTCACATGTTCTTTCCTGCGTTATC
CCCTGATTCTGTGGATAACCGTATTACCGCCTTTGAGTGAGCTGATACCGCTCGCCGCAGCCGAACGACC
GAGCGCAGCGAGTCAGTGAGCGAGGAAGCGGAAGAGCGCCTGATGCGGTATTTTCTCCTTACGCATCTGT
GCGGTATTTCACACCGCAATGGTGCACTCTCAGTACAATCTGCTCTGATGCCGCATAGTTAAGCCAGTAT
ACACTCCGCTATCGCTACGTGACTGGGTCATGGCTGCGCCCCGACACCCGCCAACACCCGCTGACGCGCC
CTGACGGGCTTGTCTGCTCCCGGCATCCGCTTACAGACAAGCTGTGACCGTCTCCGGGAGCTGCATGTGT
CAGAGGTTTTCACCGTCATCACCGAAACGCGCGAGGCAGCTGCGGTAAAGCTCATCAGCGTGGTCGTGAA
GCGATTCACAGATGTCTGCCTGTTCATCCGCGTCCAGCTCGTTGAGTTTCTCCAGAAGCGTTAATGTCTG
GCTTCTGATAAAGCGGGCCATGTTAAGGGCGGTTTTTTCCTGTTTGGTCACTGATGCCTCCGTGTAAGGG
GGATTTCTGTTCATGGGGGTAATGATACCGATGAAACGAGAGAGGATGCTCACGATACGGGTTACTGATG
ATGAACATGCCCGGTTACTGGAACGTTGTGAGGGTAAACAACTGGCGGTATGGATGCGGCGGGACCAGAG
AAAAATCACTCAGGGTCAATGCCAGCGCTTCGTTAATACAGATGTAGGTGTTCCACAGGGTAGCCAGCAG
CATCCTGCGATGCAGATCCGGAACATAATGGTGCAGGGCGCTGACTTCCGCGTTTCCAGACTTTACGAAA
CACGGAAACCGAAGACCATTCATGTTGTTGCTCAGGTCGCAGACGTTTTGCAGCAGCAGTCGCTTCACGT
TCGCTCGCGTATCGGTGATTCATTCTGCTAACCAGTAAGGCAACCCCGCCAGCCTAGCCGGGTCCTCAAC
GACAGGAGCACGATCATGCTAGTCATGCCCCGCGCCCACCGGAAGGAGCTGACTGGGTTGAAGGCTCTCA
AGGGCATCGGTCGAGATCCCGGTGCCTAATGAGTGAGCTAACTTACATTAATTGCGTTGCGCTCACTGCC
CGCTTTCCAGTCGGGAAACCTGTCGTGCCAGCTGCATTAATGAATCGGCCAACGCGCGGGGAGAGGCGGT
TTGCGTATTGGGCGCCAGGGTGGTTTTTCTTTTCACCAGTGAGACGGGCAACAGCTGATTGCCCTTCACC
GCCTGGCCCTGAGAGAGTTGCAGCAAGCGGTCCACGCTGGTTTGCCCCAGCAGGCGAAAATCCTGTTTGA
TGGTGGTTAACGGCGGGATATAACATGAGCTGTCTTCGGTATCGTCGTATCCCACTACCGAGATGTCCGC
ACCAACGCGCAGCCCGGACTCGGTAATGGCGCGCATTGCGCCCAGCGCCATCTGATCGTTGGCAACCAGC
ATCGCAGTGGGAACGATGCCCTCATTCAGCATTTGCATGGTTTGTTGAAAACCGGACATGGCACTCCAGT
CGCCTTCCCGTTCCGCTATCGGCTGAATTTGATTGCGAGTGAGATATTTATGCCAGCCAGCCAGACGCAG
ACGCGCCGAGACAGAACTTAATGGGCCCGCTAACAGCGCGATTTGCTGGTGACCCAATGCGACCAGATGC
TCCACGCCCAGTCGCGTACCGTCTTCATGGGAGAAAATAATACTGTTGATGGGTGTCTGGTCAGAGACAT
CAAGAAATAACGCCGGAACATTAGTGCAGGCAGCTTCCACAGCAATGGCATCCTGGTCATCCAGCGGATA
GTTAATGATCAGCCCACTGACGCGTTGCGCGAGAAGATTGTGCACCGCCGCTTTACAGGCTTCGACGCCG
CTTCGTTCTACCATCGACACCACCACGCTGGCACCCAGTTGATCGGCGCGAGATTTAATCGCCGCGACAA
TTTGCGACGGCGCGTGCAGGGCCAGACTGGAGGTGGCAACGCCAATCAGCAACGACTGTTTGCCCGCCAG
TTGTTGTGCCACGCGGTTGGGAATGTAATTCAGCTCCGCCATCGCCGCTTCCACTTTTTCCCGCGTTTTC
GCAGAAACGTGGCTGGCCTGGTTCACCACGCGGGAAACGGTCTGATAAGAGACACCGGCATACTCTGCGA
CATCGTATAACGTTACTGGTTTCACATTCACCACCCTGAATTGACTCTCTTCCGGGCGCTATCATGCCAT
ACCGCGAAAGGTTTTGCGCCATTCGATGGTGTCCGGGATCTCGACGCTCTCCCTTATGCGACTCCTGCAT
TAGGAAGCAGCCCAGTAGTAGGTTGAGGCCGTTGAGCACCGCCGCCGCAAGGAATGGTGCATGCAAGGAG
ATGGCGCCCAACAGTCCCCCGGCCACGGGGCCTGCCACCATACCCACGCCGAAACAAGCGCTCATGAGCC
CGAAGTGGCGAGCCCGATCTTCCCCATCGGTGATGTCGGCGATATAGGCGCCAGCAACCGCACCTGTGGC
GCCGGTGATGCCGGCCACGATGCGTCCGGCGTAGAGGATCGAGATCGATCTCGATCCCGCGAAATTAATA
CGACTCACTATAGGGGAATTGTGAGCGGATAACAATTCCCCTCTAGAAATAATTTTGTTTAACTTTAAGA
AGGAGATATACATATGAGCGATAAAATTATTCACCTGACTGACGACAGTTTTGACACGGATGTACTCAAA
GCGGACGGGGCGATCCTCGTCGATTTCTGGGCAGAGTGGTGCGGTCCGTGCAAAATGATCGCCCCGATTC
TGGATGAAATCGCTGACGAATATCAGGGCAAACTGACCGTTGCAAAACTGAACATCGATCAAAACCCTGG
CACTGCGCCGAAATATGGCATCCGTGGTATCCCGACTCTGCTGCTGTTCAAAAACGGTGAAGTGGCGGCA
ACCAAA
